>Addgene plasmid #197831 | pJMC-3T-Esp3I | addgene full sequence | sequence record 390513 | Addgene NGS Result
GTCAGTGAGCGAGGAAGCGGAAGAGCGCCCACCTGCTTTTCACCACCGTGAGACGAACAACAACGTCTCT
AGTGTTTTGCAGGTGTGATGAAAAGCCTTAGGGTCAGGTGGCACTTTTCGGGGAAATGTGCGATGAACCC
CTATTTGTTTATTTTTCTAAATACATTCAAATATGTATCCGCTAATGAGACAATAACCCTGATAAATGCT
TCAATTATATTGAAAAAGGAAGAGTATGAGTATCCAACATTTCAGTGTCGCCCTTATTCCCTTTTTTGCG
GCCTTCTGCCTTCCTGTTTTTGCTCACCCAGAAACGCTGGTGAAAGTAAAAGATGCTGAAGATCAGTTGG
GTGCCCGAGTGGGTTACATTGAACTGGATCTCAACAGCGGCAAAATCTTAGAGAGTTTTCGCCCCGAAGA
ACGCTTCCCAATGATGAGCACTTTCAAAGTTCTGCTATGTGGCGCGGTGTTATCCCGTATTGATGCTGGG
CAAGAGCAACTCGGTCGCCGCATACACTATTCTCAGAATGACTTGGTTGAGTATTCACCAGTCACAGAAA
AGCATCTTACGGATGGCATGACAGTAAGAGAATTATGTAGTGCTGCCATAACCATGAGTGATAACACTGC
GGCCAACTTACTTCTGACAACGATTGGAGGACCGAAGGAGCTAACCGCTTTTTTGCACAACATGGGGGAT
CATGTAACTCGCCTTGATCGTTGGGAACCGGAGCTGAATGAAGCCATACCAAACGACGAGCGTGACACCA
CGATGCCTGTAGCAATGGCAACAACTCTCCGCAAACTATTAACTGGCGAACTACTTACTCTTGCTTCACG
CCAGCAACTCATTGACTGGATGGAGGCGGACAAAGTTGCAGGACCACTTCTGCGCTCGGCACTTCCGGCT
GGCTGGTTTATTGCTGATAAATCTGGAGCCGGTGAGCGTGGCTCTCGCGGTATCATTGCAGCACTGGGGC
CAGATGGTAAGCCCTCCCGTATCGTAGTTATCTACACGACGGGGAGTCAGGCAACTATGGATGAACGAAA
TAGACAGATCGCTGAGATAGGTGCCTCACTGATTAAGCATTGGTAACTGTCAGACGAAGGGAAATAAATA
GTAGCCCGCCTGATGTGCGGGCTTTTTTTTGGTGGTGGTTACCAGTGTCGCTTAGCTACCGTAGGTCCTC
TTAGGCGGTCCGATTAGCGACATAGTCATCAATGCCTTGACGGCAAAATCCCTTAACGTGAGTTTTCGTT
CCACTGAGCGTCAGACCCCGTAGAAAAGATCAAAGGATCTTCTTGAGATCCTTTTTTTCTGCGCGTAATC
TGCTGCTTGCAAACAAAAAAACCACCGCTACCAGCGGTGGTTTGTTTGCCGGATCAAGAGCTACTAACTA
TTTTTCCGAAGGTAACTGGCTTCAGCAGAGCGCAGATACCAAATACTGTTCTTCTAGTGTAGCCGTAGTT
AGGCCACCACTTCAAGAACTCTGTAGCACCGCCTACATACCTCGCTCTGCTAATCCTGTTACCAGTGGCT
GCTGCCAGTGGCGATAAGTCGTGTCTTACCGGGTTGGACTCAAGACGATAGTTACCGGATAAGGCGCAGC
GGTCGGGCTGAACGGGGGGTTCGTGCTCACAGCCCAGCTTGGAGCGAACGACCTACACCGAACTGAGATA
CCTACAGCGTGAGCTATGAGAAAGCGCCACGCTTCCCGAAGGGAGAAAGGCGGACAGGTATCCGGTAAGC
GGCAGGGTCGGAACAGGAGAGCGCACGAGGGAGCTTCCAGGGGGAAACGCCTGGTATCTTTATAGTCCTG
TCGGGTTTCGCCACCTCTGACTTGAGCGTCGATTTTTGTGATGCTCGTCAGGGGGGCGGAGCCTATGGAA
AAACGCCAGCAACGCGGCCTTTTTACGGTTCCTGGCCTTTTGCTGGCCTTTTGCTCACATGTTCTTTCCT
GCGTTATCCCCTGATTCTGTGGATAACCGTATTACCGCCTTTGAGTGAGCTGATACCGCTCGCCGCAGCC
GAACGACCGAGCGCAGCGA
Features (pLannotate 1.2.2; 4 found; start..end, strand, type, name):
      1..23      +  rep_origin     RSF ori (fragment): Plasmids containing the RSF 1030 origin of replication can be propagated in E. coli cells that contain additional plasmids with compatible origins.
    135..235     +  promoter       AmpR promoter: bla
    236..1096    +  CDS            AmpR: β-lactamase; bla; confers resistance to ampicillin, carbenicillin, and related antibiotics
   1303..1891    +  rep_origin     ori: high-copy-number ColE1/pMB1/pBR322/pUC origin of replication
