[The description below was written by a language model from this plasmid's Addgene catalogue record and pLannotate feature annotations shown in this document.]
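Description:
pJMC-3T-Esp3I is a small (about 2 kb) synthetic cloning plasmid from an extensible, modular vector toolkit and parts library built for plant genome engineering. The record describes it as the Level 1 module "3T" carrying an Esp3I expansion point. The backbone is listed as self-made and otherwise unspecified, the vector type is not given, and no gene or insert is recorded, consistent with an empty acceptor or placeholder module rather than an expression construct.

The annotated features are almost entirely bacterial maintenance elements. These comprise a high-copy ColE1/pUC-type origin of replication and a β-lactamase (AmpR) gene driven by its native bla promoter, allowing propagation in standard E. coli cloning strains under ampicillin selection. A very short 23-nt match to the RSF origin at the start of the sequence is only a fragment and would not be expected to function as a replicon. No promoter, coding sequence, terminator or reporter for plant expression was detected, and the annotation does not mark the Esp3I sites or the assembly junctions themselves, so their exact arrangement cannot be read from the feature table.

Esp3I is a type IIS restriction enzyme that cuts outside its recognition site, the property used in Golden Gate-style assembly to generate user-defined overhangs. The "expansion point" in the stated purpose suggests that this module holds a position in a multi-module assembly while leaving an Esp3I-accessible site through which further parts or cassettes can later be added. However, the record does not spell out the position's role or the meaning of the "3T" designation.
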