Addgene plasmid #197831: pJMC-3T-Esp3I
Purpose: Level 1 module 3T with Esp3I expansion point
Depositing lab: Daniel Voytas. Depositing organization: University of Minnesota. Publication: An extensible vector toolkit and parts library for advanced engineering of plant genomes. Chamness JC, Kumar J, Cruz AJ, Rhuby E, Holum MJ, Cody JP, Tibebu R, Gamo ME, Starker CG, Zhang F, Voytas DF. Plant Genome. 2023 Mar 9:e20312. doi: 10.1002/tpg2.20312. PubMed 36896468.
Backbone
  Vector backbone: Unspecified
  Backbone manufacturer: Self-made
  Vector type: Unspecified
Growth in bacteria
  Bacterial resistance: Ampicillin, 100 μg/mL
  Growth temperature: 37°C
  Growth strain: DH5alpha
  Copy number: High Copy
Gene/Insert
  Gene/Insert name: None
  Species: Synthetic
  Cloning method: Restriction Enzyme; 5′ cloning site Unknown (unknown if destroyed)
Terms and licenses: Academic/Nonprofit Terms; Industry Terms: Not Available to Industry
Depositor comments: Please visit https://www.biorxiv.org/content/10.1101/2022.10.15.511792v1 for bioRxiv preprint.
How to cite: pJMC-3T-Esp3I was a gift from Daniel Voytas (Addgene plasmid # 197831 ; http://n2t.net/addgene:197831 ; RRID:Addgene_197831)
